Addgene plasmid #57242: PS-CFP2-MyosinIIB-C-18
Purpose: Localization: Mitochondria, Excitation: 400 / 490, Emission: 468 / 511
Depositing lab: Michael Davidson. Depositing organization: Florida State University, Tallahassee.
Backbone
  Vector backbone: PS-CFP2-C1
  Backbone size w/o insert (bp): 4750
  Vector type: Mammalian Expression
  Selectable markers: Neomycin (select with G418)
Growth in bacteria
  Bacterial resistance: Kanamycin, 50 μg/mL
  Growth temperature: 37°C
  Growth strain: DH5alpha
  Copy number: High Copy
Gene/Insert
  Gene/Insert name: MyosinIIB (alt name: NM_005964.1)
  Species: H. sapiens (human)
  Entrez Gene: MYH10 (a.k.a. NMMHC-IIB, NMMHCB)
  Promoter: CMV
  Tag / fusion protein: PS-CFP2 (N terminal on backbone)
  Cloning method: Unknown
  Sequencing primers: 5′ CMV-F; 3′ SV40pA-R
Terms and licenses: Academic/Nonprofit Terms; Industry Terms
Depositor comments: . Excitation = 400 / 490; Emission = 468 / 511
How to cite: PS-CFP2-MyosinIIB-C-18 was a gift from Michael Davidson (Addgene plasmid # 57242 ; http://n2t.net/addgene:57242 ; RRID:Addgene_57242)
