[The description below was written by a language model from this plasmid's Addgene catalogue record.]
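Description:
PS-CFP2-MyosinIIB-C-18 is a mammalian expression plasmid built on the PS-CFP2-C1 backbone (about 4.75 kb without the insert). It encodes human non-muscle myosin heavy chain IIB (MYH10, also known as NMMHC-IIB) fused to the photoswitchable cyan fluorescent protein PS-CFP2. The fluorescent protein comes from the backbone and sits at the N terminus of the fusion, so myosin IIB is attached to its C-terminal end. The "18" in the name probably refers to the length of the linker between the two parts, but the record does not confirm this. A CMV promoter drives strong constitutive expression in mammalian cells, and the SV40pA sequencing primer implies an SV40 polyadenylation signal downstream of the insert. The plasmid is maintained at high copy in E. coli under kanamycin selection, and a neomycin resistance marker allows G418 selection of stably transfected mammalian cells. The cloning method is not recorded, and no feature table is available to confirm the origins of replication or other backbone elements.

PS-CFP2 starts out cyan and can be converted irreversibly to a green-emitting form by violet light. This matches the paired spectral values in the record: excitation and emission near 400/468 nm before switching and 490/511 nm after. The construct is therefore suited to live-cell imaging in which a chosen pool of myosin IIB is photoconverted and then followed over time, for example to track its movement or turnover. The purpose field gives the localization as mitochondria, which does not fit the insert. Non-muscle myosin IIB is an actin-associated cytoskeletal motor, so this entry is probably a catalogue error.
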