>Addgene plasmid #57242 | PS-CFP2-MyosinIIB-C-18 | depositor partial sequence | sequence record 88378 | insert sequence
CGCAGCTAGTGACGTCAGATCCGCTAGCGCTACCGGTCGCCACCATGAGCAAGGGCGCCGAGCTGTTCAC
CGGCATCGTGCCCATCCTGATCGAGCTGAATGGCGATGTGAATGGCCACAAGTTCAGCGTGAGCGGCGAG
GGCGAGGGCGATGCCACCTACGGCAAGCTGACCCTGAAGTTCATCTGCACCACCGGCAAGCTGCCTGTGC
CCTGGCCCACCCTGGTGGCCACCCTGAGCTACGGCGTGCAGTGCTTCTCACGCTACCCCGATCACATGAA
GCAGCACGACTTCTTCAAGAGCGCCATGCCTGAGGGCTACATCCAGGAGCGCACCATCTTCTTCGAGGAT
GACGGCAACTACAAGACGCGCGCCGAGGTGAAGTTCGAGGGCGATACCCTGGTGAGTCGCATCGAGCTGA
CCGGCACTGATTTCAAGGAGGATGGCAACATCCTGGGCAATAAGATGGAGTACAACTACAACGCCACCAA
TGTGTACATCGTGGCCGACAAGGCCAGGAATGGCATCAAGGTGAACTTCAAGGTCCGCCACAACATCAAG
GATGGCAGCGTGCAGCTGGCCGACCACTACCAGCAGAATACCCCCATCGGCGATGGCCCTGTGCTGCTGC
CCGATAACCACTACCTGTCCACCCAGAGCGCCCTGTCCAAGGACCCCAACGAGAAGCGCGATCACATGAT
CTACCTCGAGTTCGTGACCGCCGCCGCCATCACCCACGGCATGGATGAGCTGTACAAGTCCGGAGGTAGC
GCATCCAGTGGGGGTGCGTCAGGCAGTGGCAGCGGATCTGGCGCGCAGAGAACTGGACTCGAGGATCCAG
AGAGGTATCTCTTTGTGGACAGGGCTGTCATCTACAACCCTGCCACTCAAGCTGATTGGACAGCTAAAAA
GCTAGTGTGGATTCCATCAGAACGCCATGGTTTTGAGGCAGCTAGTATCAAAGAAGAACGGGGAGATGAA
GTTATGGTGGAGTTGGCAGAGAATGGAAAGAAAGCAATGGTCAACAAAGATGATATTCAGAAGATGAACC
CACCTAAGTTTTCCAAGGTGGAGGATATGGCAGAATTGACATGCTTGAATGAAGCTTCCGTTTTACATAA
TCTGAAGGATCGCTACTATTCAGGACTAATCTATACTTATTCTGGACTCTTCTGTGTAGTTATAAACCCT
TACAAGAATCTTCCAATTTACTCTGAGAATATTATTGAAATGTACAGAGGGAAGAAGCGTCATGAGATGC
CTCCACACATCTATGCTATATCTGAATCTGCTTACAGATGCATGCTTCAAGATCGTGAGGACCAGTCAAT
TCTTTGCACGGGTGAGTCAGGTGCTGGGAAGACAGAAAATACAAAGAAAGTTATTCAGTACCTTGCCCAT
GTTGCTTCTTCACATAAAGGAAGAAAGGACCATAATATTCCTGGGGAACTTGAACGGCAGCTTTTGCAAG
CAAATCCAATTCTGGAATCATTTGGAAATGCGAAGACTGTGAAAAATGATAACTCATCTCGTTTTGGCAA
ATTTATTCGGATCAACTTTGATGTAACTGGCTATATCGTTGGGGCCAACATTGAAACATACCTTCTGGAA
AAGTCTCGTGCTGTTCGTCAAGCAAAAGATGAACGTACTTTTCATATCTTTTACCAGTTGTTATCTGGAG
CAGGAGAACACCTAAAGTCTGATTTGCTTCTTGAAGGATTTAATAACTACAGGTTTCTCTCCAATGGCTA
TATTCCTATTCCGGGACAGCAAGACAAAGATAATTTCCAGGAGACCATGGAAGCAATGCACATAATGGGC
TTCTCCCATGAAGAGATTCTGTCAATGCTTAAAGTAGTATCTTCAGTGCTACAGTTTGGAAATATTTCTT
TCAAAAAGGAGAGAAATACTGATCAAGCTTCCATGCCAGAAAATACAGTTGCGCAGAAGCTCTGCCATCT
TCTTGGGATGAATGTGATGGAGTTTACTCGGGCCATCCTGACTCCCCGGATCAAGGTCGGCCGAGACTAT
GTGCAAAAAGCCCAGACCAAAGAACAGGCAGATTTTGCAGTAGAAGCATTGGCAAAAGCTACCTATGAGC
GGCTCTTTCGCTGGCTCGTTCATCGCATCAATAAAGCTCTGGATAGGACCAAACGTCAGGGAGCATCTTT
CATTGGAATCCTGGATATTGCTGGATTTGAAATTTTTGAGCTGAACTCCTTTGAACAACTTTGCATCAAC
TACACCAATGAGAAGCTGCAGCAGCTGTTCAACCACACCATGTTTATCCTAGAACAAGAGGAATACCAGC
GCGAAGGCATCGAGTGGAACTTCATCGATTTCGGGCTGGATCTGCAGCCATGCATCGACCTAATAGAGAG
ACCTGCGAACCCTCCTGGTGTACTGGCCCTTTTGGATGAAGAATGCTGGTTCCCTAAAGCCACAGATAAA
ACCTTTGTTGAAAAACTGGTTCAAGAGCAAGGTTCCCACTCCAAGTTTCAGAAACCTCGACAATTAAAAG
ACAAAGCTGATTTTTGCATTATACATTATGCAGGGAAGGTGGACTATAAGGCAGATGAGTGGCTGATGAA
GAATATGGACCCCCTGAATGACAACGTGGCCACCCTTTTGCACCAGTCATCAGACAGATTTGTGGCAGAG
CTTTGGAAAGATGTGGACCGTATCGTGGGTCTGGATCAAGTCACTGGTATGACTGAGACAGCTTTTGGCT
CCGCATATAAAACCAAGAAGGGCATGTTTCGTACCGTTGGGCAACTCTACAAAGAATCTCTCACCAAGCT
GATGGCAACTCTCCGAAACACCAACCCTAACTTTGTTCGTTGTATCATTCCAAATCACGAGAAGAGGGCT
GGAAAATTGGATCCACACCTAGTCCTAGATCAGCTTCGCTGTAATGGTGTCCTGGAAGGGATCCGAATCT
GTCGCCAGGGCTTCCCTAACCGAATAGTTTTCCAGGAATTCAGACAGAGATATGAGATCCTAACTCCAAA
TGCTATTCCTAAAGGTTTTATGGATGGTAAACAGGCCTGTGAACGAATGATCCGGGCTTTAGAATTGGAC
CCAAACTTGTACAGAATTGGACAGAGCAAGATATTTTTCAGAGCTGGAGTTCTGGCACACTTAGAGGAAG
AAAGAGATTTAAAAATCACCGATATCATTATCTTCTTCCAGGCCGTTTGCAGAGGTTACCTGGCCAGAAA
GGCCTTTGCCAAGAAGCAGCAGCAACTAAGTGCCTTAAAGGTCTTGCAGCGGAACTGTGCCGCGTACCTG
AAATTACGGCACTGGCAGTGGTGGCGAGTCTTCACAAAGGTGAAGCCGCTTCTACAAGTGACTCGCCAGG
AGGAAGAACTTCAGGCCAAAGATGAAGAGCTGTTGAAGGTGAAGGAGAAGCAGACAAAGGTGGAAGGAGA
GCTGGAGGAGATGGAGCGGAAGCACCAGCAGCTTTTAGAAGAGAAGAATATCCTTGCAGAACAACTACAA
GCAGAGACTGAGCTCTTTGCTGAAGCAGAAGAGATGAGGGCAAGACTTGCTGCTAAAAAGCAGGAATTAG
AAGAGATTCTACATGACTTGGAGTCTAGGGTTGAAGAAGAAGAAGAAAGAAACCAAATCCTCCAAAATGA
AAAGAAAAAAATGCAAGCACATATTCAGGACCTGGAAGAACAGCTAGACGAGGAGGAAGGGGCTCGGCAA
AAGCTGCAGCTGGAAAAGGTGACAGCAGAGGCCAAGATCAAGAAGATGGAAGAGGAGATTCTGCTTCTCG
AGGACCAAAATTCCAAGTTCATCAAAGAAAAGAAACTCATGGAAGATCGCATTGCTGAGTGTTCCTCTCA
GCTGGCTGAAGAGGAAGAAAAGGCGAAAAACTTGGCCAAAATCAGGAATAAGCAAGAAGTGATGATCTCA
GATCTAGAAGAACGCTTAAAGAAGGAAGAAAAGACTCGTCAGGAACTGGAAAAGGCCAAAAGAAAACTCG
ACGGGGAGACGACCGACCTGCAGGACCAGATCGCAGAGCTGCAGGCGCAGATTGATGAGCTCAAGCTGCA
GCTGGCCAAGAAGGAGGAGGAGCTGCAGGGCGCACTGGCCAGAGGTGATGATGAAACACTCCATAAGAAC
AATGCCCTTAAAGTTGTGCGAGAGCTACAAGCCCAAATTGCTGAACTTCAGGAAGACTTTGAATCCGAGA
AGGCTTCACGGAACAAGGCCGAAAAGCAGAAAAGGGACTTGAGTGAGGAACTGGAAGCTCTGAAAACAGA
GCTGGAGGACACGCTGGACACCACGGCAGCCCAGCAGGAACTACGTACAAAACGTGAACAAGAAGTGGCA
GAGCTGAAGAAAGCTCTTGAGGAGGAAACTAAGAACCATGAAGCTCAAATCCAGGACATGAGACAAAGAC
ACGCAACAGCCCTGGAGGAGCTCTCAGAGCAGCTGGAACAGGCCAAGCGGTTCAAAGCAAATCTAGAGAA
GAACAAGCAGGGCCTGGAGACAGATAACAAGGAGCTGGCGTGTGAGGTGAAGGTCCTGCAGCAGGTCAAG
GCTGAGTCTGAGCACAAGAGGAAGAAGCTCGACGCGCAGGTCCAGGAGCTCCATGCCAAGGTCTCTGAAG
GCGACAGGCTCAGGGTGGAGCTGGCGGAGAAAGCAAGTAAGCTGCAGAATGAGCTAGATAATGTCTCCAC
CCTTCTGGAAGAAGCAGAGAAGAAGGGTATTAAATTTGCTAAGGATGCAGCTAGTCTTGAGTCTCAACTA
CAGGATACACAGGAGCTTCTTCAGGAGGAGACACGCCAGAAACTAAACCTGAGCAGTCGGATCCGGCAGC
TGGAAGAGGAGAAGAACAGTCTTCAGGAGCAGCAGGAGGAGGAGGAGGAGGCCAGGAAGAACCTGGAGAA
GCAAGTGCTGGCCCTGCAGTCCCAGTTGGCTGATACCAAGAAGAAAGTAGATGACGACCTGGGAACAATT
GAAAGTCTGGAAGAAGCCAAGAAGAAGCTTCTGAAGGACGCGGAGGCCCTGAGCCAGCGCCTGGAGGAGA
AGGCACTGGCGTATGACAAACTGGAGAAGACCAAGAACCGCCTGCAGCAGGAGCTGGACGACCTCACGGT
GGACCTGGACCACCAGCGCCAGGTCGCCTCCAACTTGGAGAAGAAGCAGAAGAAGTTTGACCAGCTGTTA
GCAGAAGAGAAGAGCATCTCTGCTCGCTATGCCGAAGAGCGGGACCGGGCCGAAGCCGAGGCCAGAGAGA
AAGAAACCAAAGCCCTGTCACTGGCCCGGGCCCTCGAGGAAGCCCTGGAGGCCAAGGAGGAGTTTGAGAG
GCAGAACAAGCAGCTCCGAGCAGACATGGAAGACCTCATGAGCTCCAAAGATGATGTGGGAAAAAACGTT
CACGAACTTGAAAAATCCAAACGGGCCCTAGAGCAGCAGGTGGAGGAAATGAGGACCCAGCTGGAGGAGC
TGGAAGACGAACTCCAGGCCACGGAAGATGCCAAGCTTCGTCTGGAGGTCAACATGCAGGCCATGAAGGC
GCAGTTCGAGAGAGACCTGCAAACCAGGGATGAGCAGAATGAAGAGAAGAAGCGGCTGCTGATCAAACAG
GTGCGGGAGCTCGAGGCGGAGCTGGAGGATGAGAGGAAACAGCGGGCGCTTGCTGTAGCTTCAAAGAAAA
AGATGGAGATAGACCTGAAGGACCTCGAAGCCCAAATCGAGGCTGCGAACAAAGCTCGGGATGAGGTGAT
TAAGCAGCTCCGCAAGCTCCAGGCTCAGATGAAGGATTACCAACGTGAATTAGAAGAAGCTCGTGCATCC
AGAGATGAGATTTTTGCTCAATCCAAAGAGAGTGAAAAGAAATTGAAGAGTCTGGAAGCAGAAATCCTTC
AATTGCAGGAGGAACTTGCCTCATCTGAGCGAGCCCGCCGACACGCCGAGCAGGAGAGAGATGAGCTGGC
GGACGAGATCACCAACAGCGCCTCTGGCAAGTCCGCGCTGCTGGATGAGAAGCGGCGTCTGGAAGCTCGG
ATCGCACAGCTGGAGGAGGAGCTGGAAGAGGAGCAGAGCAACATGGAGCTGCTCAACGACCGCTTCCGCA
AGACCACTCTACAGGTGGACACACTGAACGCCGAGCTAGCAGCCGAGCGCAGCGCCGCCCAGAAGAGTGA
CAATGCACGCCAGCAACTGGAGCGGCAGAACAAGGAGCTGAAGGCCAAGCTGCAGGAACTCGAGGGTGCT
GTCAAGTCTAAGTTCAAGGCCACCATCTCAGCCCTGGAGGCCAAGATTGGGCAGCTGGAGGAGCAGCTTG
AGCAGGAAGCCAAGGAACGAGCAGCCGCCAACAAATTAGTCCGTCGCACTGAGAAGAAGCTGAAAGAAAT
CTTCATGCAGGTTGAGGATGAGCGTCGACACGCGGACCAGTATAAAGAGCAGATGGAGAAGGCCAACGCT
CGGATGAAGCAGCTTAAACGCCAGCTGGAGGAAGCAGAAGAAGAAGCGACGCGTGCCAACGCATCTCGGC
GTAAACTCCAGCGGGAACTGGATGATGCCACCGAGGCCAACGAGGGCCTGAGCCGCGAGGTCAGCACCCT
GAAGAACCGGCTGAGGCGGGGTGGCCCCATCAGCTTCTCTTCCAGCCGATCTGGCCGGCGCCAGCTGCAC
CTTGAAGGAGCTTCCCTGGAGCTCTCCGACGATGACACAGAAAGTAAGACCAGTGATGTCAACGAGACGC
AGCCACCCCAGTCAGAGTAAGGTACCGCGGGCCCGGGATCCACCGGATCTAGATAACTGATCATAATCAG
CCATACCACATTGTAGAAAATAGCAT
