>Addgene plasmid #57242 | PS-CFP2-MyosinIIB-C-18 | addgene partial sequence | sequence record 131761 | sREACh-F 5'-gaccccaacgagaagcgcg-3'
GCCGCCGCCATCACCCACGGCATGGATGAGCTGTACAAGTCCGGAGGTAGCGCATCCAGTGGGGGTGCGT
CAGGCAGTGGCAGCGGATCTGGCGCGCAGAGAACTGGACTCGAGGATCCAGAGAGGTATCTCTTTGTGGA
CAGGGCTGTCATCTACAACCCTGCCACTCAAGCTGATTGGACAGCTAAAAAGCTAGTGTGGATTCCATCA
GAACGCCATGGTTTTGAGGCAGCTAGTATCAAAGAAGAACGGGGAGATGAAGTTATGGTGGAGTTGGCAG
AGAATGGAAAGAAAGCAATGGTCAACAAAGATGATATTCAGAAGATGAACCCACCTAAGTTTTCCAAGGT
GGAGGATATGGCAGAATTGACATGCTTGAATGAAGCTTCCGTTTTACATAATCTGAAGGATCGCTACTAT
TCAGGACTAATCTATACTTATTCTGGACTCTTCTGTGTAGTTATAAACCCTTACAAGAATCTTCCAATTT
ACTCTGAGAATATTATTGAAATGTACAGAGGGAAGAAGCGTCATGAGATGCCTCCACACATCTATGCTAT
ATCTGAATCTGCTTACAGATGCATGCTTCAAGATCGTGAGGACCAGTCAATTCTTTGCACGGGTGAGTCA
GGTGCTGGGAAGACAGAAAATACAAAGAAAGTTATTCAGTACCTTGCCCATGTTGCTTCTTCACATAAAG
GAAGAAAGGACCATAATATTCCTGGGGAACTTGAACGGCAGCTTTTGCAAGCAAATCCAATTCTGGAATC
ATTTGGAAATGCGAAGACTGTGAAA
